Addgene plasmid #144917: TFORF3441
Purpose: Lentiviral vector for overexpressing transcription factor ORFs with unique 24-bp barcodes. Barcodes facilitate identification of transcription factors in pooled screens.
Depositing lab: Feng Zhang. Depositing organization: Broad Institute. Publication: A transcription factor atlas of directed differentiation. Joung J, Ma S, Tay T, Geiger-Schuller KR, Kirchgatterer PC, Verdine VK, Guo B, Arias-Garcia MA, Allen WE, Singh A, Kuksenko O, Abudayyeh OO, Gootenberg JS, Fu Z, Macrae RK, Buenrostro JD, Regev A, Zhang F. Cell. 2023 Jan 5;186(1):209-229.e26. doi: 10.1016/j.cell.2022.11.026. PubMed 36608654.
Backbone
  Vector backbone: pLX_TRC317
  Backbone manufacturer: Broad Institute Genetic Perturbation Platform
  Backbone size w/o insert (bp): 8264
  Vector type: Mammalian Expression, Lentiviral
  Selectable markers: Puromycin
Growth in bacteria
  Bacterial resistance: Ampicillin, 100 μg/mL
  Growth temperature: 37°C
  Growth strain: NEB Stable
  Copy number: High Copy
Gene/Insert
  Gene/Insert name: MNAT1
  Species: H. sapiens (human)
  Insert size (bp): 1133
  Entrez Gene: MNAT1 (a.k.a. CAP35, MAT1, RNF66, TFB3)
  Promoter: EF1a
  Tag / fusion protein: V5 (C terminal on insert)
  Cloning method: Gateway Cloning
  Sequencing primers: 5′ GGGTGGAGACTGAAGTTAGGCCAG; 3′ CACATAGCGTAAAAGGAGCAACATAG
Resource information
  A portion of this plasmid was derived from a plasmid made by: Broad Institute Genetic Perturbation Platform
Terms and licenses: Academic/Nonprofit Terms; Industry Terms: Not Available to Industry
Depositor comments: NM_002431.3 Please test multiple small colonies in case of plasmid recombination. To make this collection available in a timely manner, a portion of this collection was not fully sequenced by Addgene. If an Addgene verified full plasmid sequence is not available, please contact us prior to placing an order to request the full sequence.
How to cite: TFORF3441 was a gift from Feng Zhang (Addgene plasmid # 144917 ; http://n2t.net/addgene:144917 ; RRID:Addgene_144917)
