[The description below was written by a language model from this plasmid's Addgene catalogue record and pLannotate feature annotations shown in this document.]
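Description:
TFORF3441 is a lentiviral mammalian expression plasmid built on the pLX_TRC317 backbone and carrying the human MNAT1 open reading frame (also known as MAT1, CAP35, RNF66 or TFB3). It is one member of a barcoded transcription factor ORF collection. In bacteria it is maintained through a high-copy ColE1/pUC-type origin and ampicillin resistance (AmpR), and an f1 origin is also present. The depositor notes that the plasmid can recombine, as is common for LTR-containing lentiviral plasmids. The sequenced record is about 9.4 kb, consistent with the stated backbone and insert sizes.

The viral portion follows a third-generation, self-inactivating layout. An RSV promoter drives a truncated HIV-1 5' LTR, followed by the Ψ packaging signal with a partial gag sequence, the Rev response element for Rev-dependent nuclear export of the genomic RNA, a cPPT/CTS, WPRE to enhance transcript expression, and a ΔU3 3' LTR followed by an SV40 polyadenylation signal. Inside the provirus, SV40 early promoter sequences lie upstream of the puromycin N-acetyltransferase gene, allowing selection of transduced cells. A separate EF-1α promoter drives MNAT1. The ORF was inserted by Gateway cloning, so it is flanked by attB1 and attB2 sites, and it is followed by a C-terminal V5 epitope tag for detection.

MNAT1 encodes the protein that stabilises the cyclin H–CDK7 complex to form CDK-activating kinase, which also associates with TFIIH. According to the record, each construct in the collection carries a unique 24-bp barcode that identifies the ORF in pooled overexpression screens. The barcode is not annotated in the feature table, so its position is not stated.
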