Features (pLannotate 1.2.2; 34 found; start..end, strand, type, name):
      5..231     +  promoter       RSV promoter: Rous sarcoma virus enhancer/promoter
    232..412     +  LTR            5' LTR (truncated): truncated 5' long terminal repeat (LTR) from HIV-1
    459..584     +  misc_feature   HIV-1 Ψ: packaging signal of human immunodeficiency virus type 1
    568..931     +  CDS            HIV-1 gag (fragment): gag protein from human immunodeficiency virus 1; gag
   1077..1310    +  misc_feature   RRE: The Rev response element (RRE) of HIV-1 allows for Rev-dependent mRNA export from the nucleus to the cytoplasm.
   1687..1713    +  CDS            Rev (fragment): human immunodeficiency virus 1 (HIV-1) Rev protein; rev; enhances nuclear export of unspliced and incompletely spliced viral mRNAs
   1720..1743    +  promoter       SV40 promoter (fragment): SV40 early promoter
   1744..1815    +  promoter       SV40 promoter (fragment): SV40 enhancer and early promoter
   1839..1974    +  rep_origin     SV40 ori: SV40 origin of replication
   2020..2616    +  CDS            PuroR (fragment): puromycin N-acetyltransferase; pac from Streptomyces; confers resistance to puromycin
   2665..2782    +  misc_feature   cPPT/CTS: central polypurine tract and central termination sequence of HIV-1
   2847..2913    +  CDS            small t antigen (fragment): SV40 (simian virus 40) small t antigen
   2920..4098    +  promoter       EF-1α promoter: strong constitutive promoter for human elongation factor EF-1α
   4119..4136    +  protein_bind   attB1 (fragment): mutant version of attB; core recombination site for the Gateway® BP reaction BP Clonase™
   4142..5068    +  CDS            MNAT1: MAT1_HUMAN - Also known as CAP35, MAT1, RNF66. Experimental evidence at protein level: Swiss-Prot protein existence level 1. Stabilizes the cyclin H-CDK7 complex to form a functional CDK-activating kinase (CAK) enzymatic complex. CAK activates the cyclin-associated kinases CDK1, CDK2, CDK4 and CDK6 by threonine phosphorylation. CAK complexed to the core-TFIIH basal transcription factor activates RNA polymerase II by serine phosphorylation of the repetitive C-terminal domain (CTD) of its large subunit (POLR2A), allowing its escape from the promoter and elongation of the transcripts. Involved in
   5070..5094    -  protein_bind   attB2: mutant version of attB; recombination site for the Gateway® BP reaction BP Clonase™
   5102..5143    +  CDS            V5 tag: epitope tag from simian virus 5
   5159..5212    +  promoter       U6 promoter (fragment): RNA polymerase III promoter for human U6 snRNA
   5254..5842    +  misc_feature   WPRE: woodchuck hepatitis virus posttranscriptional regulatory element
   5893..5912    +  misc_feature   cPPT/CTS (fragment): central polypurine tract and central termination sequence of HIV-1
   5914..6147    +  LTR            3' LTR (ΔU3): self-inactivating 3' long terminal repeat (LTR) from HIV-1
   6225..6346    +  polyA_signal   SV40 poly(A) signal: SV40 polyadenylation signal
   6386..6521    +  rep_origin     SV40 ori: SV40 origin of replication
   6542..6560    -  promoter       T7 promoter: promoter for bacteriophage T7 RNA polymerase
   6568..6723    +  CDS            lacZα (fragment): LacZα fragment of β-galactosidase; lacZ fragment
   6728..7156    +  rep_origin     f1 ori (sequence partly withheld): f1 bacteriophage origin of replication; arrow indicates direction of (+) strand synthesis
   7209..7313    +  promoter       AmpR promoter: bla
   7314..8174    +  CDS            AmpR: β-lactamase; bla; confers resistance to ampicillin, carbenicillin, and related antibiotics
   8345..8933    +  rep_origin     ori: high-copy-number ColE1/pMB1/pBR322/pUC origin of replication
   9116..9208    +  CDS            lacI (fragment): lac repressor; lacI; The lac repressor binds to the lac operator to inhibit transcription in E. coli. This inhibition can be relieved by adding lactose or isopropyl-β-D-thiogalactopyranoside (IPTG).
   9221..9242    +  protein_bind   CAP binding site: CAP binding activates transcription in the presence of cAMP. E. coli catabolite activator protein
   9257..9287    +  promoter       lac promoter: promoter for the E. coli lac operon
   9295..9311    +  protein_bind   lac operator: The lac repressor binds to the lac operator to inhibit transcription in E. coli. This inhibition can be relieved by adding lactose or isopropyl-β-D-thiogalactopyranoside (IPTG). lac repressor encoded by lacI
   9356..9374    +  promoter       T3 promoter: promoter for bacteriophage T3 RNA polymerase
>Addgene plasmid #144917 | TFORF3441 | addgene full sequence | sequence record 404485 | Addgene NGS Result
TTAATGTAGTCTTATGCAATACTCTTGTAGTCTTGCAACATGGTAACGATGAGTTAGCAACATGCCTTAC
AAGGAGAGAAAAAGCACCGTGCATGCCGATTGGTGGAAGTAAGGTGGTACGATCGTGCCTTATTAGGAAG
GCAACAGACGGGTCTGACATGGATTGGACGAACCACTGAATTGCCGCATTGCAGAGATATTGTATTTAAG
TGCCTAGCTCGATACATAAACGGGTCTCTCTGGTTAGACCAGATCTGAGCCTGGGAGCTCTCTGGCTAAC
TAGGGAACCCACTGCTTAAGCCTCAATAAAGCTTGCCTTGAGTGCTTCAAGTAGTGTGTGCCCGTCTGTT
GTGTGACTCTGGTAACTAGAGATCCCTCAGACCCTTTTAGTCAGTGTGGAAAATCTCTAGCAGTGGCGCC
CGAACAGGGACTTGAAAGCGAAAGGGAAACCAGAGGAGCTCTCTCGACGCAGGACTCGGCTTGCTGAAGC
GCGCACGGCAAGAGGCGAGGGGCGGCGACTGGTGAGTACGCCAAAAATTTTGACTAGCGGAGGCTAGAAG
GAGAGAGATGGGTGCGAGAGCGTCAGTATTAAGCGGGGGAGAATTAGATCGCGATGGGAAAAAATTCGGT
TAAGGCCAGGGGGAAAGAAAAAATATAAATTAAAACATATAGTATGGGCAAGCAGGGAGCTAGAACGATT
CGCAGTTAATCCTGGCCTGTTAGAAACATCAGAAGGCTGTAGACAAATACTGGGACAGCTACAACCATCC
CTTCAGACAGGATCAGAAGAACTTAGATCATTATATAATACAGTAGCAACCCTCTATTGTGTGCATCAAA
GGATAGAGATAAAAGACACCAAGGAAGCTTTAGACAAGATAGAGGAAGAGCAAAACAAAAGTAAGACCAC
CGCACAGCAAGCGGCCGCTGATCTTCAGACCTGGAGGAGGAGATATGAGGGACAATTGGAGAAGTGAATT
ATATAAATATAAAGTAGTAAAAATTGAACCATTAGGAGTAGCACCCACCAAGGCAAAGAGAAGAGTGGTG
CAGAGAGAAAAAAGAGCAGTGGGAATAGGAGCTTTGTTCCTTGGGTTCTTGGGAGCAGCAGGAAGCACTA
TGGGCGCAGCGTCAATGACGCTGACGGTACAGGCCAGACAATTATTGTCTGGTATAGTGCAGCAGCAGAA
CAATTTGCTGAGGGCTATTGAGGCGCAACAGCATCTGTTGCAACTCACAGTCTGGGGCATCAAGCAGCTC
CAGGCAAGAATCCTGGCTGTGGAAAGATACCTAAAGGATCAACAGCTCCTGGGGATTTGGGGTTGCTCTG
GAAAACTCATTTGCACCACTGCTGTGCCTTGGAATGCTAGTTGGAGTAATAAATCTCTGGAACAGATTTG
GAATCACACGACCTGGATGGAGTGGGACAGAGAAATTAACAATTACACAAGCTTAATACACTCCTTAATT
GAAGAATCGCAAAACCAGCAAGAAAAGAATGAACAAGAATTATTGGAATTAGATAAATGGGCAAGTTTGT
GGAATTGGTTTAACATAACAAATTGGCTGTGGTATATAAAATTATTCATAATGATAGTAGGAGGCTTGGT
AGGTTTAAGAATAGTTTTTGCTGTACTTTCTATAGTGAATAGAGTTAGGCAGGGATATTCACCATTATCG
TTTCAGACCCACCTCCCAACCCCGAGGGGACCCATGCATTGCATCTCAATTAGTCAGCAACCAGGTGTGG
AAAGTCCCCAGGCTCCCCAGCAGGCAGAAGTATGCAAAGCATGCGTCTCAATTAGTCAGCAACCATAGTC
CCGCCCCTAACTCCGCCCATCCCGCCCCTAACTCCGCCCAGTTCCGCCCATTCTCCGCCCCATGGCTGAC
TAATTTTTTTTATTTATGCAGAGGCCGAGGCCGCCTCGGCCTCTGAGCTATTCCAGAAGTAGTGAGGAGG
CTTTTTTGGAGGCCTAGGCTTTTGCAAAAAGCTTTCTAGAGGTACCACCGGAGCTTACCATGACCGAGTA
CAAGCCCACGGTGCGCCTCGCCACCCGCGACGACGTCCCCAGGGCCGTACGCACCCTCGCCGCCGCGTTC
GCCGACTACCCCGCCACGCGCCACACCGTCGATCCGGACCGCCACATCGAGCGGGTCACCGAGCTGCAAG
AACTCTTCCTCACGCGCGTCGGGCTCGACATCGGCAAGGTGTGGGTCGCGGACGACGGCGCCGCCGTGGC
GGTCTGGACCACGCCGGAGAGCGTCGAAGCGGGGGCGGTGTTCGCCGAGATCGGCCCGCGCATGGCCGAG
TTGAGCGGTTCCCGGCTGGCCGCGCAGCAACAGATGGAAGGCCTCCTGGCGCCGCACCGGCCCAAGGAGC
CCGCGTGGTTCCTGGCCACCGTCGGCGTCTCGCCCGACCACCAGGGCAAGGGTCTGGGCAGCGCCGTCGT
GCTCCCCGGAGTGGAGGCGGCCGAGCGCGCCGGGGTGCCCGCCTTCCTGGAGACCTCCGCGCCCCGCAAC
CTCCCCTTCTACGAGCGGCTCGGCTTCACCGTCACCGCCGACGTCGAGGTGCCCGAAGGACCGCGCACCT
GGTGCATGACCCGCAAGCCCGGTGCCAGTTAACGAATTCTAGATCTTGAGACAAATGGCAGTATTCATCC
ACAATTTTAAAAGAAAAGGGGGGATTGGGGGGTACAGTGCAGGGGAAAGAATAGTAGACATAATAGCAAC
AGACATACAAACTAAAGAATTACAAAAACAAATTACAAAAATTCAAAATTTTCGGGTTTATTACAGGGAC
AGCAGAGATCCACTTTGGCGCCGGCTCGAGGCCTGCAGGTGCAAAGATGGATAAAGTTTTAAACAGAGAG
GAATCTTTGCAGCTAATGGACCTTCTAGGTCTTGAAAGGAGTGGGAATTGGCTCCGGTGCCCGTCAGTGG
GCAGAGCGCACATCGCCCACAGTCCCCGAGAAGTTGGGGGGAGGGGTCGGCAATTGAACCGGTGCCTAGA
GAAGGTGGCGCGGGGTAAACTGGGAAAGTGATGTCGTGTACTGGCTCCGCCTTTTTCCCGAGGGTGGGGG
AGAACCGTATATAAGTGCAGTAGTCGCCGTGAACGTTCTTTTTCGCAACGGGTTTGCCGCCAGAACACAG
GTAAGTGCCGTGTGTGGTTCCCGCGGGCCTGGCCTCTTTACGGGTTATGGCCCTTGCGTGCCTTGAATTA
CTTCCACCTGGCTGCAGTACGTGATTCTTGATCCCGAGCTTCGGGTTGGAAGTGGGTGGGAGAGTTCGAG
GCCTTGCGCTTAAGGAGCCCCTTCGCCTCGTGCTTGAGTTGAGGCCTGGCCTGGGCGCTGGGGCCGCCGC
GTGCGAATCTGGTGGCACCTTCGCGCCTGTCTCGCTGCTTTCGATAAGTCTCTAGCCATTTAAAATTTTT
GATGACCTGCTGCGACGCTTTTTTTCTGGCAAGATAGTCTTGTAAATGCGGGCCAAGATCTGCACACTGG
TATTTCGGTTTTTGGGGCCGCGGGCGGCGACGGGGCCCGTGCGTCCCAGCGCACATGTTCGGCGAGGCGG
GGCCTGCGAGCGCGGCCACCGAGAATCGGACGGGGGTAGTCTCAAGCTGGCCGGCCTGCTCTGGTGCCTG
GCCTCGCGCCGCCGTGTATCGCCCCGCCCTGGGCGGCAAGGCTGGCCCGGTCGGCACCAGTTGCGTGAGC
GGAAAGATGGCCGCTTCCCGGCCCTGCTGCAGGGAGCTCAAAATGGAGGACGCGGCGCTCGGGAGAGCGG
GCGGGTGAGTCACCCACACAAAGGAAAAGGGCCTTTCCGTCCTCAGCCGTCGCTTCATGTGACTCCACGG
AGTACCGGGCGCCGTCCAGGCACCTCGATTAGTTCTCGAGCTTTTGGAGTACGTCGTCTTTAGGTTGGGG
GGAGGGGTTTTATGCGATGGAGTTTCCCCACACTGAGTGGGTGGAGACTGAAGTTAGGCCAGCTTGGCAC
TTGATGTAATTCTCCTTGGAATTTGCCCTTTTTGAGTTTGGATCTTGGTTCATTCTCAAGCCTCAGACAG
TGGTTCAAAGTTTTTTTCTTCCATTTCAGGTGTCGTGAGGCTAGCATCGATTGATCAACAAGTTTGTACA
AAAAAGTTGGCATGGACGATCAGGGTTGCCCTCGGTGTAAGACCACCAAATATCGGAACCCCTCCTTGAA
GCTGATGGTGAATGTGTGCGGACACACTCTCTGTGAAAGTTGTGTAGATTTACTGTTTGTGAGAGGAGCT
GGAAACTGCCCTGAGTGTGGTACTCCACTCAGAAAGAGCAACTTCAGGGTACAACTCTTTGAAGATCCCA
CTGTTGACAAGGAGGTTGAGATCAGGAAAAAAGTGCTAAAGATATACAATAAAAGGGAAGAAGATTTTCC
TAGTCTAAGAGAATACAATGATTTCTTGGAAGAAGTGGAAGAAATTGTTTTCAACTTGACCAACAATGTG
GATTTGGACAACACCAAAAAGAAAATGGAGATATACCAAAAGGAAAACAAAGATGTTATTCAGAAAAATA
AATTAAAGCTGACTCGAGAACAGGAAGAACTGGAAGAAGCTTTAGAAGTGGAACGACAGGAAAATGAACA
AAGAAGATTATTTATACAAAAAGAAGAACAACTGCAGCAGATTCTAAAAAGGAAGAATAAGCAGGCTTTT
TTAGATGAGCTGGAGAGTTCTGATCTCCCTGTTGCTCTGCTTTTGGCTCAGCATAAAGATAGATCTACCC
AATTAGAAATGCAACTTGAGAAACCCAAACCTGTAAAACCAGTGACGTTTTCCACAGGCATCAAAATGGG
TCAACATATTTCACTGGCACCTATTCACAAGCTTGAAGAAGCTCTGTATGAATACCAGCCACTGCAGATA
GAGACATATGGACCACATGTTCCTGAGCTTGAGATGCTAGGAAGACTTGGGTATTTAAACCATGTCAGAG
CTGCCTCACCACAGGACCTTGCTGGAGGCTATACTTCTTCTCTTGCTTGTCACAGAGCACTACAGGATGC
ATTCAGTGGGCTTTTCTGGCAGCCCAGTTACCCAACTTTCTTGTACAAAGTGGTTGATATCGGTAAGCCT
ATCCCTAACCCTCTCCTCGGTCTCGATTCTACGTAGTAATGAACTAGTCCGTAACTTGAAAGTATTTCGA
TTTCTTGGCTTTATATATCTTGTGGAAAGGACGAAAGCGGAACGTCTCCGGGCCGGCGACGCGTTAAGTC
GACAATCAACCTCTGGATTACAAAATTTGTGAAAGATTGACTGGTATTCTTAACTATGTTGCTCCTTTTA
CGCTATGTGGATACGCTGCTTTAATGCCTTTGTATCATGCTATTGCTTCCCGTATGGCTTTCATTTTCTC
CTCCTTGTATAAATCCTGGTTGCTGTCTCTTTATGAGGAGTTGTGGCCCGTTGTCAGGCAACGTGGCGTG
GTGTGCACTGTGTTTGCTGACGCAACCCCCACTGGTTGGGGCATTGCCACCACCTGTCAGCTCCTTTCCG
GGACTTTCGCTTTCCCCCTCCCTATTGCCACGGCGGAACTCATCGCCGCCTGCCTTGCCCGCTGCTGGAC
AGGGGCTCGGCTGTTGGGCACTGACAATTCCGTGGTGTTGTCGGGGAAATCATCGTCCTTTCCTTGGCTG
CTCGCCTGTGTTGCCACCTGGATTCTGCGCGGGACGTCCTTCTGCTACGTCCCTTCGGCCCTCAATCCAG
CGGACCTTCCTTCCCGCGGCCTGCTGCCGGCTCTGCGGCCTCTTCCGCGTCTTCGCCTTCGCCCTCAGAC
GAGTCGGATCTCCCTTTGGGCCGCCTCCCCGCGTCGACTTTAAGACCAATGACTTACAAGGCAGCTGTAG
ATCTTAGCCACTTTTTAAAAGAAAAGGGGGGACTGGAAGGGCTAATTCACTCCCAACGAAGACAAGATCT
GCTTTTTGCTTGTACTGGGTCTCTCTGGTTAGACCAGATCTGAGCCTGGGAGCTCTCTGGCTAACTAGGG
AACCCACTGCTTAAGCCTCAATAAAGCTTGCCTTGAGTGCTTCAAGTAGTGTGTGCCCGTCTGTTGTGTG
ACTCTGGTAACTAGAGATCCCTCAGACCCTTTTAGTCAGTGTGGAAAATCTCTAGCAGTACGTATAGTAG
TTCATGTCATCTTATTATTCAGTATTTATAACTTGCAAAGAAATGAATATCAGAGAGTGAGAGGAACTTG
TTTATTGCAGCTTATAATGGTTACAAATAAAGCAATAGCATCACAAATTTCACAAATAAAGCATTTTTTT
CACTGCATTCTAGTTGTGGTTTGTCCAAACTCATCAATGTATCTTATCATGTCTGGCTCTAGCTATCCCG
CCCCTAACTCCGCCCATCCCGCCCCTAACTCCGCCCAGTTCCGCCCATTCTCCGCCCCATGGCTGACTAA
TTTTTTTTATTTATGCAGAGGCCGAGGCCGCCTCGGCCTCTGAGCTATTCCAGAAGTAGTGAGGAGGCTT
TTTTGGAGGCCTAGGGACGTACCCAATTCGCCCTATAGTGAGTCGTATTACGCGCGCTCACTGGCCGTCG
TTTTACAACGTCGTGACTGGGAAAACCCTGGCGTTACCCAACTTAATCGCCTTGCAGCACATCCCCCTTT
CGCCAGCTGGCGTAATAGCGAAGAGGCCCGCACCGATCGCCCTTCCCAACAGTTGCGCAGCCTGAATGGC
GAATGGG
[124 nt withheld, positions 6728-6851]
C
[91 nt withheld, positions 6853-6943]
A
[49 nt withheld, positions 6945-6993]
CCTTTGACGTTGGAGTCCACGTTCTTT
[37 nt withheld, positions 7021-7057]
ACCCTATCTCGGTCTATTCTTTTGATTTATAAGGGATTTTGCCGATTTCGGCCTATTGGTTAAAAAATGA
GCTGATTTAACAAAAATTTAACGCGAATTTTAACAAAATATTAACGCTTACAATTTAGGTGGCACTTTTC
GGGGAAATGTGCGCGGAACCCCTATTTGTTTATTTTTCTAAATACATTCAAATATGTATCCGCTCATGAG
ACAATAACCCTGATAAATGCTTCAATAATATTGAAAAAGGAAGAGTATGAGTATTCAACATTTCCGTGTC
GCCCTTATTCCCTTTTTTGCGGCATTTTGCCTTCCTGTTTTTGCTCACCCAGAAACGCTGGTGAAAGTAA
AAGATGCTGAAGATCAGTTGGGTGCACGAGTGGGTTACATCGAACTGGATCTCAACAGCGGTAAGATCCT
TGAGAGTTTTCGCCCCGAAGAACGTTTTCCAATGATGAGCACTTTTAAAGTTCTGCTATGTGGCGCGGTA
TTATCCCGTATTGACGCCGGGCAAGAGCAACTCGGTCGCCGCATACACTATTCTCAGAATGACTTGGTTG
AGTACTCACCAGTCACAGAAAAGCATCTTACGGATGGCATGACAGTAAGAGAATTATGCAGTGCTGCCAT
AACCATGAGTGATAACACTGCGGCCAACTTACTTCTGACAACGATCGGAGGACCGAAGGAGCTAACCGCT
TTTTTGCACAACATGGGGGATCATGTAACTCGCCTTGATCGTTGGGAACCGGAGCTGAATGAAGCCATAC
CAAACGACGAGCGTGACACCACGATGCCTGTAGCAATGGCAACAACGTTGCGCAAACTATTAACTGGCGA
ACTACTTACTCTAGCTTCCCGGCAACAATTAATAGACTGGATGGAGGCGGATAAAGTTGCAGGACCACTT
CTGCGCTCGGCCCTTCCGGCTGGCTGGTTTATTGCTGATAAATCTGGAGCCGGTGAGCGTGGGTCTCGCG
GTATCATTGCAGCACTGGGGCCAGATGGTAAGCCCTCCCGTATCGTAGTTATCTACACGACGGGGAGTCA
GGCAACTATGGATGAACGAAATAGACAGATCGCTGAGATAGGTGCCTCACTGATTAAGCATTGGTAACTG
TCAGACCAAGTTTACTCATATATACTTTAGATTGATTTAAAACTTCATTTTTAATTTAAAAGGATCTAGG
TGAAGATCCTTTTTGATAATCTCATGACCAAAATCCCTTAACGTGAGTTTTCGTTCCACTGAGCGTCAGA
CCCCGTAGAAAAGATCAAAGGATCTTCTTGAGATCCTTTTTTTCTGCGCGTAATCTGCTGCTTGCAAACA
AAAAAACCACCGCTACCAGCGGTGGTTTGTTTGCCGGATCAAGAGCTACCAACTCTTTTTCCGAAGGTAA
CTGGCTTCAGCAGAGCGCAGATACCAAATACTGTTCTTCTAGTGTAGCCGTAGTTAGGCCACCACTTCAA
GAACTCTGTAGCACCGCCTACATACCTCGCTCTGCTAATCCTGTTACCAGTGGCTGCTGCCAGTGGCGAT
AAGTCGTGTCTTACCGGGTTGGACTCAAGACGATAGTTACCGGATAAGGCGCAGCGGTCGGGCTGAACGG
GGGGTTCGTGCACACAGCCCAGCTTGGAGCGAACGACCTACACCGAACTGAGATACCTACAGCGTGAGCT
ATGAGAAAGCGCCACGCTTCCCGAAGGGAGAAAGGCGGACAGGTATCCGGTAAGCGGCAGGGTCGGAACA
GGAGAGCGCACGAGGGAGCTTCCAGGGGGAAACGCCTGGTATCTTTATAGTCCTGTCGGGTTTCGCCACC
TCTGACTTGAGCGTCGATTTTTGTGATGCTCGTCAGGGGGGCGGAGCCTATGGAAAAACGCCAGCAACGC
GGCCTTTTTACGGTTCCTGGCCTTTTGCTGGCCTTTTGCTCACATGTTCTTTCCTGCGTTATCCCCTGAT
TCTGTGGATAACCGTATTACCGCCTTTGAGTGAGCTGATACCGCTCGCCGCAGCCGAACGACCGAGCGCA
GCGAGTCAGTGAGCGAGGAAGCGGAAGAGCGCCCAATACGCAAACCGCCTCTCCCCGCGCGTTGGCCGAT
TCATTAATGCAGCTGGCACGACAGGTTTCCCGACTGGAAAGCGGGCAGTGAGCGCAACGCAATTAATGTG
AGTTAGCTCACTCATTAGGCACCCCAGGCTTTACACTTTATGCTTCCGGCTCGTATGTTGTGTGGAATTG
TGAGCGGATAACAATTTCACACAGGAAACAGCTATGACCATGATTACGCCAAGCGCGCAATTAACCCTCA
CTAAAGGGAACAAAAGCTGGAGCTGCAAGC
