>Addgene plasmid #144917 | TFORF3441 | depositor partial sequence | sequence record 286866 | Insert
ATCGATTGATCAACAAGTTTGTACAAAAAAGTTGGCATGGACGATCAGGGTTGCCCTCGGTGTAAGACCA
CCAAATATCGGAACCCCTCCTTGAAGCTGATGGTGAATGTGTGCGGACACACTCTCTGTGAAAGTTGTGT
AGATTTACTGTTTGTGAGAGGAGCTGGAAACTGCCCTGAGTGTGGTACTCCACTCAGAAAGAGCAACTTC
AGGGTACAACTCTTTGAAGATCCCACTGTTGACAAGGAGGTTGAGATCAGGAAAAAAGTGCTAAAGATAT
ACAATAAAAGGGAAGAAGATTTTCCTAGTCTAAGAGAATACAATGATTTCTTGGAAGAAGTGGAAGAAAT
TGTTTTCAACTTGACCAACAATGTGGATTTGGACAACACCAAAAAGAAAATGGAGATATACCAAAAGGAA
AACAAAGATGTTATTCAGAAAAATAAATTAAAGCTGACTCGAGAACAGGAAGAACTGGAAGAAGCTTTAG
AAGTGGAACGACAGGAAAATGAACAAAGAAGATTATTTATACAAAAAGAAGAACAACTGCAGCAGATTCT
AAAAAGGAAGAATAAGCAGGCTTTTTTAGATGAGCTGGAGAGTTCTGATCTCCCTGTTGCTCTGCTTTTG
GCTCAGCATAAAGATAGATCTACCCAATTAGAAATGCAACTTGAGAAACCCAAACCTGTAAAACCAGTGA
CGTTTTCCACAGGCATCAAAATGGGTCAACATATTTCACTGGCACCTATTCACAAGCTTGAAGAAGCTCT
GTATGAATACCAGCCACTGCAGATAGAGACATATGGACCACATGTTCCTGAGCTTGAGATGCTAGGAAGA
CTTGGGTATTTAAACCATGTCAGAGCTGCCTCACCACAGGACCTTGCTGGAGGCTATACTTCTTCTCTTG
CTTGTCACAGAGCACTACAGGATGCATTCAGTGGGCTTTTCTGGCAGCCCAGTTACCCAACTTTCTTGTA
CAAAGTGGTTGATATCGGTAAGCCTATCCCTAACCCTCTCCTCGGTCTCGATTCTACGTAGTAATGAACT
AGTCCGTAACTTGAAAGTATTTCGATTTCTTGGCTTTATATATCTTGTGGAAAGGACGAAAGCGGAACGT
CTCCGGGCCGGCG
