>Addgene plasmid #144917 | TFORF3441 | depositor partial sequence | sequence record 286867 | Barcode
AAGCGGAACGTCTCCGGGCCGGCG
